Addgene plasmid #142521: TFORF2013
Purpose: Lentiviral vector for overexpressing transcription factor ORFs with unique 24-bp barcodes. Barcodes facilitate identification of transcription factors in pooled screens.
Depositing lab: Feng Zhang. Depositing organization: Broad Institute. Publication: A transcription factor atlas of directed differentiation. Joung J, Ma S, Tay T, Geiger-Schuller KR, Kirchgatterer PC, Verdine VK, Guo B, Arias-Garcia MA, Allen WE, Singh A, Kuksenko O, Abudayyeh OO, Gootenberg JS, Fu Z, Macrae RK, Buenrostro JD, Regev A, Zhang F. Cell. 2023 Jan 5;186(1):209-229.e26. doi: 10.1016/j.cell.2022.11.026. PubMed 36608654.
Backbone
  Vector backbone: pLX_TRC317
  Backbone manufacturer: Broad Institute Genetic Perturbation Platform
  Backbone size w/o insert (bp): 8264
  Vector type: Mammalian Expression, Lentiviral
  Selectable markers: Puromycin
Growth in bacteria
  Bacterial resistance: Ampicillin, 100 μg/mL
  Growth temperature: 37°C
  Growth strain: NEB Stable
  Copy number: High Copy
Gene/Insert
  Gene/Insert name: GATAD2A
  Species: H. sapiens (human)
  Insert size (bp): 2003
  Entrez Gene: GATAD2A (a.k.a. p66alpha)
  Promoter: EF1a
  Cloning method: Unknown
  Sequencing primers: 5′ GGGTGGAGACTGAAGTTAGGCCAG; 3′ CACATAGCGTAAAAGGAGCAACATAG
Terms and licenses: Academic/Nonprofit Terms; Industry Terms: Not Available to Industry
Depositor comments: NM_017660,ENST00000360315,ENST00000358713 . The transcription factor ORF portion of this plasmid was synthesized by Genewiz. Please test multiple small colonies in case of plasmid recombination. To make this collection available in a timely manner, a portion of this collection was not fully sequenced by Addgene. If an Addgene verified full plasmid sequence is not available, please contact us prior to placing an order to request the full sequence.
How to cite: TFORF2013 was a gift from Feng Zhang (Addgene plasmid # 142521 ; http://n2t.net/addgene:142521 ; RRID:Addgene_142521)
