[The description below was written by a language model from this plasmid's Addgene catalogue record and pLannotate feature annotations shown in this document.]
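Description:
TFORF2013 is a third-generation-style, self-inactivating lentiviral expression plasmid built on the pLX_TRC317 backbone. It is one member of a barcoded collection of human transcription factor open reading frames. It is maintained in E. coli through a high-copy ColE1/pUC-type origin with ampicillin resistance (β-lactamase), and it also carries an f1 origin plus residual lac, T7 and T3 cloning-vector elements. Depositor comments warn that the plasmid can recombine, as is common for LTR-containing vectors.

The viral genome is transcribed from an RSV promoter fused to a truncated HIV-1 5' LTR. This is followed by the Ψ packaging signal with a short gag fragment, the Rev response element for Rev-dependent nuclear export, and a cPPT/CTS, and the genome ends in a ΔU3 3' LTR that inactivates the LTR promoter after integration. Within this unit, an SV40 early promoter/origin drives puromycin N-acetyltransferase, allowing selection of transduced mammalian cells. A separate EF-1α promoter drives the human GATAD2A (p66alpha) coding sequence, which encodes a transcriptional repressor that enhances MBD2-mediated repression. A WPRE downstream of the ORF boosts transcript stability and expression.

According to the record, each construct in the collection carries a unique 24-bp barcode. The barcode is not annotated in the feature table, though a short region between the ORF and the WPRE, matched as a U6 promoter fragment, may relate to it. The construct is intended for lentiviral overexpression of GATAD2A, either alone or in pooled screens where barcode sequencing identifies which factor each cell received, as in directed-differentiation studies.
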