Features (pLannotate 1.2.2; 31 found; start..end, strand, type, name):
      5..231     +  promoter       RSV promoter: Rous sarcoma virus enhancer/promoter
    232..412     +  LTR            5' LTR (truncated): truncated 5' long terminal repeat (LTR) from HIV-1
    459..584     +  misc_feature   HIV-1 Ψ: packaging signal of human immunodeficiency virus type 1
    568..931     +  CDS            HIV-1 gag (fragment): gag protein from human immunodeficiency virus 1; gag
   1077..1310    +  misc_feature   RRE: The Rev response element (RRE) of HIV-1 allows for Rev-dependent mRNA export from the nucleus to the cytoplasm.
   1687..1713    +  CDS            Rev (fragment): human immunodeficiency virus 1 (HIV-1) Rev protein; rev; enhances nuclear export of unspliced and incompletely spliced viral mRNAs
   1720..1743    +  promoter       SV40 promoter (fragment): SV40 early promoter
   1744..1815    +  promoter       SV40 promoter (fragment): SV40 enhancer and early promoter
   1839..1974    +  rep_origin     SV40 ori: SV40 origin of replication
   2020..2616    +  CDS            PuroR (fragment): puromycin N-acetyltransferase; pac from Streptomyces; confers resistance to puromycin
   2665..2782    +  misc_feature   cPPT/CTS: central polypurine tract and central termination sequence of HIV-1
   2847..2913    +  CDS            small t antigen (fragment): SV40 (simian virus 40) small t antigen
   2920..4098    +  promoter       EF-1α promoter: strong constitutive promoter for human elongation factor EF-1α
   4115..6013    +  CDS            GATAD2A: P66A_HUMAN - Experimental evidence at protein level: Swiss-Prot protein existence level 1. Transcriptional repressor. Enhances MBD2-mediated repression. Efficient repression requires the presence of GATAD2B. From Homo sapiens (Human).
   6029..6082    +  promoter       U6 promoter (fragment): RNA polymerase III promoter for human U6 snRNA
   6124..6712    +  misc_feature   WPRE: woodchuck hepatitis virus posttranscriptional regulatory element
   6763..6782    +  misc_feature   cPPT/CTS (fragment): central polypurine tract and central termination sequence of HIV-1
   6784..7017    +  LTR            3' LTR (ΔU3): self-inactivating 3' long terminal repeat (LTR) from HIV-1
   7095..7216    +  polyA_signal   SV40 poly(A) signal: SV40 polyadenylation signal
   7256..7391    +  rep_origin     SV40 ori: SV40 origin of replication
   7412..7430    -  promoter       T7 promoter: promoter for bacteriophage T7 RNA polymerase
   7438..7593    +  CDS            lacZα (fragment): LacZα fragment of β-galactosidase; lacZ fragment
   7598..8026    +  rep_origin     f1 ori (sequence partly withheld): f1 bacteriophage origin of replication; arrow indicates direction of (+) strand synthesis
   8079..8183    +  promoter       AmpR promoter: bla
   8184..9044    +  CDS            AmpR: β-lactamase; bla; confers resistance to ampicillin, carbenicillin, and related antibiotics
   9215..9803    +  rep_origin     ori: high-copy-number ColE1/pMB1/pBR322/pUC origin of replication
   9986..10078   +  CDS            lacI (fragment): lac repressor; lacI; The lac repressor binds to the lac operator to inhibit transcription in E. coli. This inhibition can be relieved by adding lactose or isopropyl-β-D-thiogalactopyranoside (IPTG).
  10091..10112   +  protein_bind   CAP binding site: CAP binding activates transcription in the presence of cAMP. E. coli catabolite activator protein
  10127..10157   +  promoter       lac promoter: promoter for the E. coli lac operon
  10165..10181   +  protein_bind   lac operator: The lac repressor binds to the lac operator to inhibit transcription in E. coli. This inhibition can be relieved by adding lactose or isopropyl-β-D-thiogalactopyranoside (IPTG). lac repressor encoded by lacI
  10226..10244   +  promoter       T3 promoter: promoter for bacteriophage T3 RNA polymerase
>Addgene plasmid #142521 | TFORF2013 | addgene full sequence | sequence record 397252 | Addgene NGS Result
TTAATGTAGTCTTATGCAATACTCTTGTAGTCTTGCAACATGGTAACGATGAGTTAGCAACATGCCTTAC
AAGGAGAGAAAAAGCACCGTGCATGCCGATTGGTGGAAGTAAGGTGGTACGATCGTGCCTTATTAGGAAG
GCAACAGACGGGTCTGACATGGATTGGACGAACCACTGAATTGCCGCATTGCAGAGATATTGTATTTAAG
TGCCTAGCTCGATACATAAACGGGTCTCTCTGGTTAGACCAGATCTGAGCCTGGGAGCTCTCTGGCTAAC
TAGGGAACCCACTGCTTAAGCCTCAATAAAGCTTGCCTTGAGTGCTTCAAGTAGTGTGTGCCCGTCTGTT
GTGTGACTCTGGTAACTAGAGATCCCTCAGACCCTTTTAGTCAGTGTGGAAAATCTCTAGCAGTGGCGCC
CGAACAGGGACTTGAAAGCGAAAGGGAAACCAGAGGAGCTCTCTCGACGCAGGACTCGGCTTGCTGAAGC
GCGCACGGCAAGAGGCGAGGGGCGGCGACTGGTGAGTACGCCAAAAATTTTGACTAGCGGAGGCTAGAAG
GAGAGAGATGGGTGCGAGAGCGTCAGTATTAAGCGGGGGAGAATTAGATCGCGATGGGAAAAAATTCGGT
TAAGGCCAGGGGGAAAGAAAAAATATAAATTAAAACATATAGTATGGGCAAGCAGGGAGCTAGAACGATT
CGCAGTTAATCCTGGCCTGTTAGAAACATCAGAAGGCTGTAGACAAATACTGGGACAGCTACAACCATCC
CTTCAGACAGGATCAGAAGAACTTAGATCATTATATAATACAGTAGCAACCCTCTATTGTGTGCATCAAA
GGATAGAGATAAAAGACACCAAGGAAGCTTTAGACAAGATAGAGGAAGAGCAAAACAAAAGTAAGACCAC
CGCACAGCAAGCGGCCGCTGATCTTCAGACCTGGAGGAGGAGATATGAGGGACAATTGGAGAAGTGAATT
ATATAAATATAAAGTAGTAAAAATTGAACCATTAGGAGTAGCACCCACCAAGGCAAAGAGAAGAGTGGTG
CAGAGAGAAAAAAGAGCAGTGGGAATAGGAGCTTTGTTCCTTGGGTTCTTGGGAGCAGCAGGAAGCACTA
TGGGCGCAGCGTCAATGACGCTGACGGTACAGGCCAGACAATTATTGTCTGGTATAGTGCAGCAGCAGAA
CAATTTGCTGAGGGCTATTGAGGCGCAACAGCATCTGTTGCAACTCACAGTCTGGGGCATCAAGCAGCTC
CAGGCAAGAATCCTGGCTGTGGAAAGATACCTAAAGGATCAACAGCTCCTGGGGATTTGGGGTTGCTCTG
GAAAACTCATTTGCACCACTGCTGTGCCTTGGAATGCTAGTTGGAGTAATAAATCTCTGGAACAGATTTG
GAATCACACGACCTGGATGGAGTGGGACAGAGAAATTAACAATTACACAAGCTTAATACACTCCTTAATT
GAAGAATCGCAAAACCAGCAAGAAAAGAATGAACAAGAATTATTGGAATTAGATAAATGGGCAAGTTTGT
GGAATTGGTTTAACATAACAAATTGGCTGTGGTATATAAAATTATTCATAATGATAGTAGGAGGCTTGGT
AGGTTTAAGAATAGTTTTTGCTGTACTTTCTATAGTGAATAGAGTTAGGCAGGGATATTCACCATTATCG
TTTCAGACCCACCTCCCAACCCCGAGGGGACCCATGCATTGCATCTCAATTAGTCAGCAACCAGGTGTGG
AAAGTCCCCAGGCTCCCCAGCAGGCAGAAGTATGCAAAGCATGCGTCTCAATTAGTCAGCAACCATAGTC
CCGCCCCTAACTCCGCCCATCCCGCCCCTAACTCCGCCCAGTTCCGCCCATTCTCCGCCCCATGGCTGAC
TAATTTTTTTTATTTATGCAGAGGCCGAGGCCGCCTCGGCCTCTGAGCTATTCCAGAAGTAGTGAGGAGG
CTTTTTTGGAGGCCTAGGCTTTTGCAAAAAGCTTTCTAGAGGTACCACCGGAGCTTACCATGACCGAGTA
CAAGCCCACGGTGCGCCTCGCCACCCGCGACGACGTCCCCAGGGCCGTACGCACCCTCGCCGCCGCGTTC
GCCGACTACCCCGCCACGCGCCACACCGTCGATCCGGACCGCCACATCGAGCGGGTCACCGAGCTGCAAG
AACTCTTCCTCACGCGCGTCGGGCTCGACATCGGCAAGGTGTGGGTCGCGGACGACGGCGCCGCCGTGGC
GGTCTGGACCACGCCGGAGAGCGTCGAAGCGGGGGCGGTGTTCGCCGAGATCGGCCCGCGCATGGCCGAG
TTGAGCGGTTCCCGGCTGGCCGCGCAGCAACAGATGGAAGGCCTCCTGGCGCCGCACCGGCCCAAGGAGC
CCGCGTGGTTCCTGGCCACCGTCGGCGTCTCGCCCGACCACCAGGGCAAGGGTCTGGGCAGCGCCGTCGT
GCTCCCCGGAGTGGAGGCGGCCGAGCGCGCCGGGGTGCCCGCCTTCCTGGAGACCTCCGCGCCCCGCAAC
CTCCCCTTCTACGAGCGGCTCGGCTTCACCGTCACCGCCGACGTCGAGGTGCCCGAAGGACCGCGCACCT
GGTGCATGACCCGCAAGCCCGGTGCCAGTTAACGAATTCTAGATCTTGAGACAAATGGCAGTATTCATCC
ACAATTTTAAAAGAAAAGGGGGGATTGGGGGGTACAGTGCAGGGGAAAGAATAGTAGACATAATAGCAAC
AGACATACAAACTAAAGAATTACAAAAACAAATTACAAAAATTCAAAATTTTCGGGTTTATTACAGGGAC
AGCAGAGATCCACTTTGGCGCCGGCTCGAGGCCTGCAGGTGCAAAGATGGATAAAGTTTTAAACAGAGAG
GAATCTTTGCAGCTAATGGACCTTCTAGGTCTTGAAAGGAGTGGGAATTGGCTCCGGTGCCCGTCAGTGG
GCAGAGCGCACATCGCCCACAGTCCCCGAGAAGTTGGGGGGAGGGGTCGGCAATTGAACCGGTGCCTAGA
GAAGGTGGCGCGGGGTAAACTGGGAAAGTGATGTCGTGTACTGGCTCCGCCTTTTTCCCGAGGGTGGGGG
AGAACCGTATATAAGTGCAGTAGTCGCCGTGAACGTTCTTTTTCGCAACGGGTTTGCCGCCAGAACACAG
GTAAGTGCCGTGTGTGGTTCCCGCGGGCCTGGCCTCTTTACGGGTTATGGCCCTTGCGTGCCTTGAATTA
CTTCCACCTGGCTGCAGTACGTGATTCTTGATCCCGAGCTTCGGGTTGGAAGTGGGTGGGAGAGTTCGAG
GCCTTGCGCTTAAGGAGCCCCTTCGCCTCGTGCTTGAGTTGAGGCCTGGCCTGGGCGCTGGGGCCGCCGC
GTGCGAATCTGGTGGCACCTTCGCGCCTGTCTCGCTGCTTTCGATAAGTCTCTAGCCATTTAAAATTTTT
GATGACCTGCTGCGACGCTTTTTTTCTGGCAAGATAGTCTTGTAAATGCGGGCCAAGATCTGCACACTGG
TATTTCGGTTTTTGGGGCCGCGGGCGGCGACGGGGCCCGTGCGTCCCAGCGCACATGTTCGGCGAGGCGG
GGCCTGCGAGCGCGGCCACCGAGAATCGGACGGGGGTAGTCTCAAGCTGGCCGGCCTGCTCTGGTGCCTG
GCCTCGCGCCGCCGTGTATCGCCCCGCCCTGGGCGGCAAGGCTGGCCCGGTCGGCACCAGTTGCGTGAGC
GGAAAGATGGCCGCTTCCCGGCCCTGCTGCAGGGAGCTCAAAATGGAGGACGCGGCGCTCGGGAGAGCGG
GCGGGTGAGTCACCCACACAAAGGAAAAGGGCCTTTCCGTCCTCAGCCGTCGCTTCATGTGACTCCACGG
AGTACCGGGCGCCGTCCAGGCACCTCGATTAGTTCTCGAGCTTTTGGAGTACGTCGTCTTTAGGTTGGGG
GGAGGGGTTTTATGCGATGGAGTTTCCCCACACTGAGTGGGTGGAGACTGAAGTTAGGCCAGCTTGGCAC
TTGATGTAATTCTCCTTGGAATTTGCCCTTTTTGAGTTTGGATCTTGGTTCATTCTCAAGCCTCAGACAG
TGGTTCAAAGTTTTTTTCTTCCATTTCAGGTGTCGTGAGGCTAGCACCGCCACCATGACCGAAGAAGCAT
GCCGAACACGGAGTCAGAAACGAGCGCTTGAACGGGACCCAACAGAGGACGATGTGGAGAGCAAGAAAAT
AAAAATGGAGAGAGGATTGTTGGCTTCAGATTTAAACACTGACGGAGACATGAGGGTGACACCTGAGCCG
GGAGCAGGTCCAACCCAAGGATTGCTGAGGGCAACAGAGGCCACGGCCATGGCCATGGGCAGAGGCGAAG
GGCTGGTGGGCGATGGGCCCGTGGACATGCGCACCTCACACAGTGACATGAAGTCCGAGAGGAGACCCCC
CTCACCTGACGTGATTGTGCTCTCCGACAACGAGCAGCCCTCGAGCCCGAGAGTGAATGGGCTGACCACG
GTGGCCTTGAAGGAGACTAGCACCGAGGCCCTCATGAAAAGCAGTCCTGAAGAACGAGAAAGGATGATCA
AGCAGCTGAAGGAAGAATTGAGGTTAGAAGAAGCAAAACTCGTGTTGTTGAAAAAGTTGCGGCAGAGTCA
AATACAAAAGGAAGCCACCGCCCAGAAGCCCACAGGTTCTGTTGGGAGCACCGTGACCACCCCTCCCCCG
CTTGTTCGGGGCACTCAGAACATTCCTGCTGGCAAGCCATCACTCCAGACCTCTTCAGCTCGGATGCCCG
GCAGTGTCATACCCCCGCCCCTGGTCCGAGGTGGGCAGCAGGCGTCCTCGAAGCTGGGGCCACAGGCGAG
CTCACAGGTCGTCATGCCCCCACTCGTCAGGGGGGCTCAGCAAATCCACAGCATTAGGCAACATTCCAGC
ACAGGGCCACCGCCCCTCCTCCTGGCCCCCCGGGCGTCGGTGCCCAGTGTGCAGATTCAGGGACAGAGGA
TCATCCAGCAGGGCCTCATCCGCGTCGCCAATGTTCCCAACACCAGCCTGCTCGTCAACATCCCACAGCC
CACCCCAGCATCACTGAAGGGGACAACAGCCACCTCCGCTCAGGCCAACTCCACCCCCACTAGTGTGGCC
TCTGTGGTCACCTCTGCCGAGTCTCCAGCAAGCCGACAGGCGGCCGCCAAGCTGGCGCTGCGCAAACAGC
TGGAGAAGACGCTACTCGAGATCCCCCCACCCAAGCCCCCAGCCCCAGAGATGAACTTCCTGCCCAGCGC
CGCCAACAACGAGTTCATCTACCTGGTCGGCCTGGAGGAGGTGGTGCAGAACCTACTGGAGACACAAGGC
AGGATGTCGGCCGCCACTGTGCTGTCCCGGGAGCCCTACATGTGTGCACAGTGCAAGACGGACTTCACGT
GCCGCTGGCGGGAGGAGAAGAGCGGCGCCATCATGTGTGAGAACTGCATGACAACCAACCAGAAGAAGGC
GCTCAAGGTGGAGCACACCAGCCGGCTGAAGGCCGCCTTTGTGAAGGCGCTGCAGCAGGAACAGGAGATT
GAGCAGCGGCTCCTGCAGCAGGGCACGGCCCCTGCACAGGCCAAGGCCGAGCCCACCGCTGCCCCACACC
CCGTGCTGAAGCAGGTCATAAAACCCCGGCGTAAGTTGGCGTTCCGCTCAGGAGAGGCCCGCGACTGGAG
TAACGGGGCTGTGCTACAGGCCTCCAGCCAGCTGTCCCGGGGTTCGGCCACGACGCCCCGAGGTGTCCTG
CACACGTTCAGTCCGTCACCCAAACTGCAGAACTCAGCCTCGGCCACAGCCCTGGTCAGCAGGACCGGCA
GACATTCTGAGAGAACCGTGAGCGCCGGCAAGGGCAGCGCCACCTCCAACTGGAAGAAGACGCCCCTCAG
CACAGGCGGGACCCTTGCGTTTGTCAGCCCAAGCCTGGCGGTGCACAAGAGCTCCTCGGCCGTGGACCGC
CAGCGAGAGTACCTCCTGGACATGATCCCACCCCGCTCCATCCCCCAGTCAGCCACGTGGAAATAGTAAT
GAACTAGTCCGTAACTTGAAAGTATTTCGATTTCTTGGCTTTATATATCTTGTGGAAAGGACGATTATTT
ATATTGTACATCTTGAAAACGCGTTAAGTCGACAATCAACCTCTGGATTACAAAATTTGTGAAAGATTGA
CTGGTATTCTTAACTATGTTGCTCCTTTTACGCTATGTGGATACGCTGCTTTAATGCCTTTGTATCATGC
TATTGCTTCCCGTATGGCTTTCATTTTCTCCTCCTTGTATAAATCCTGGTTGCTGTCTCTTTATGAGGAG
TTGTGGCCCGTTGTCAGGCAACGTGGCGTGGTGTGCACTGTGTTTGCTGACGCAACCCCCACTGGTTGGG
GCATTGCCACCACCTGTCAGCTCCTTTCCGGGACTTTCGCTTTCCCCCTCCCTATTGCCACGGCGGAACT
CATCGCCGCCTGCCTTGCCCGCTGCTGGACAGGGGCTCGGCTGTTGGGCACTGACAATTCCGTGGTGTTG
TCGGGGAAATCATCGTCCTTTCCTTGGCTGCTCGCCTGTGTTGCCACCTGGATTCTGCGCGGGACGTCCT
TCTGCTACGTCCCTTCGGCCCTCAATCCAGCGGACCTTCCTTCCCGCGGCCTGCTGCCGGCTCTGCGGCC
TCTTCCGCGTCTTCGCCTTCGCCCTCAGACGAGTCGGATCTCCCTTTGGGCCGCCTCCCCGCGTCGACTT
TAAGACCAATGACTTACAAGGCAGCTGTAGATCTTAGCCACTTTTTAAAAGAAAAGGGGGGACTGGAAGG
GCTAATTCACTCCCAACGAAGACAAGATCTGCTTTTTGCTTGTACTGGGTCTCTCTGGTTAGACCAGATC
TGAGCCTGGGAGCTCTCTGGCTAACTAGGGAACCCACTGCTTAAGCCTCAATAAAGCTTGCCTTGAGTGC
TTCAAGTAGTGTGTGCCCGTCTGTTGTGTGACTCTGGTAACTAGAGATCCCTCAGACCCTTTTAGTCAGT
GTGGAAAATCTCTAGCAGTACGTATAGTAGTTCATGTCATCTTATTATTCAGTATTTATAACTTGCAAAG
AAATGAATATCAGAGAGTGAGAGGAACTTGTTTATTGCAGCTTATAATGGTTACAAATAAAGCAATAGCA
TCACAAATTTCACAAATAAAGCATTTTTTTCACTGCATTCTAGTTGTGGTTTGTCCAAACTCATCAATGT
ATCTTATCATGTCTGGCTCTAGCTATCCCGCCCCTAACTCCGCCCATCCCGCCCCTAACTCCGCCCAGTT
CCGCCCATTCTCCGCCCCATGGCTGACTAATTTTTTTTATTTATGCAGAGGCCGAGGCCGCCTCGGCCTC
TGAGCTATTCCAGAAGTAGTGAGGAGGCTTTTTTGGAGGCCTAGGGACGTACCCAATTCGCCCTATAGTG
AGTCGTATTACGCGCGCTCACTGGCCGTCGTTTTACAACGTCGTGACTGGGAAAACCCTGGCGTTACCCA
ACTTAATCGCCTTGCAGCACATCCCCCTTTCGCCAGCTGGCGTAATAGCGAAGAGGCCCGCACCGATCGC
CCTTCCCAACAGTTGCGCAGCCTGAATGGCGAATGGG
[124 nt withheld, positions 7598-7721]
C
[91 nt withheld, positions 7723-7813]
A
[49 nt withheld, positions 7815-7863]
CCTTTGACGTTGGAGTCCACGTTCTTT
[37 nt withheld, positions 7891-7927]
ACCCTATCTCGGTCTATTCTTTTGATTTATAAGGGATTTTGCCGATTTCGGCCTATTGGTTAAAAAATGA
GCTGATTTAACAAAAATTTAACGCGAATTTTAACAAAATATTAACGCTTACAATTTAGGTGGCACTTTTC
GGGGAAATGTGCGCGGAACCCCTATTTGTTTATTTTTCTAAATACATTCAAATATGTATCCGCTCATGAG
ACAATAACCCTGATAAATGCTTCAATAATATTGAAAAAGGAAGAGTATGAGTATTCAACATTTCCGTGTC
GCCCTTATTCCCTTTTTTGCGGCATTTTGCCTTCCTGTTTTTGCTCACCCAGAAACGCTGGTGAAAGTAA
AAGATGCTGAAGATCAGTTGGGTGCACGAGTGGGTTACATCGAACTGGATCTCAACAGCGGTAAGATCCT
TGAGAGTTTTCGCCCCGAAGAACGTTTTCCAATGATGAGCACTTTTAAAGTTCTGCTATGTGGCGCGGTA
TTATCCCGTATTGACGCCGGGCAAGAGCAACTCGGTCGCCGCATACACTATTCTCAGAATGACTTGGTTG
AGTACTCACCAGTCACAGAAAAGCATCTTACGGATGGCATGACAGTAAGAGAATTATGCAGTGCTGCCAT
AACCATGAGTGATAACACTGCGGCCAACTTACTTCTGACAACGATCGGAGGACCGAAGGAGCTAACCGCT
TTTTTGCACAACATGGGGGATCATGTAACTCGCCTTGATCGTTGGGAACCGGAGCTGAATGAAGCCATAC
CAAACGACGAGCGTGACACCACGATGCCTGTAGCAATGGCAACAACGTTGCGCAAACTATTAACTGGCGA
ACTACTTACTCTAGCTTCCCGGCAACAATTAATAGACTGGATGGAGGCGGATAAAGTTGCAGGACCACTT
CTGCGCTCGGCCCTTCCGGCTGGCTGGTTTATTGCTGATAAATCTGGAGCCGGTGAGCGTGGGTCTCGCG
GTATCATTGCAGCACTGGGGCCAGATGGTAAGCCCTCCCGTATCGTAGTTATCTACACGACGGGGAGTCA
GGCAACTATGGATGAACGAAATAGACAGATCGCTGAGATAGGTGCCTCACTGATTAAGCATTGGTAACTG
TCAGACCAAGTTTACTCATATATACTTTAGATTGATTTAAAACTTCATTTTTAATTTAAAAGGATCTAGG
TGAAGATCCTTTTTGATAATCTCATGACCAAAATCCCTTAACGTGAGTTTTCGTTCCACTGAGCGTCAGA
CCCCGTAGAAAAGATCAAAGGATCTTCTTGAGATCCTTTTTTTCTGCGCGTAATCTGCTGCTTGCAAACA
AAAAAACCACCGCTACCAGCGGTGGTTTGTTTGCCGGATCAAGAGCTACCAACTCTTTTTCCGAAGGTAA
CTGGCTTCAGCAGAGCGCAGATACCAAATACTGTTCTTCTAGTGTAGCCGTAGTTAGGCCACCACTTCAA
GAACTCTGTAGCACCGCCTACATACCTCGCTCTGCTAATCCTGTTACCAGTGGCTGCTGCCAGTGGCGAT
AAGTCGTGTCTTACCGGGTTGGACTCAAGACGATAGTTACCGGATAAGGCGCAGCGGTCGGGCTGAACGG
GGGGTTCGTGCACACAGCCCAGCTTGGAGCGAACGACCTACACCGAACTGAGATACCTACAGCGTGAGCT
ATGAGAAAGCGCCACGCTTCCCGAAGGGAGAAAGGCGGACAGGTATCCGGTAAGCGGCAGGGTCGGAACA
GGAGAGCGCACGAGGGAGCTTCCAGGGGGAAACGCCTGGTATCTTTATAGTCCTGTCGGGTTTCGCCACC
TCTGACTTGAGCGTCGATTTTTGTGATGCTCGTCAGGGGGGCGGAGCCTATGGAAAAACGCCAGCAACGC
GGCCTTTTTACGGTTCCTGGCCTTTTGCTGGCCTTTTGCTCACATGTTCTTTCCTGCGTTATCCCCTGAT
TCTGTGGATAACCGTATTACCGCCTTTGAGTGAGCTGATACCGCTCGCCGCAGCCGAACGACCGAGCGCA
GCGAGTCAGTGAGCGAGGAAGCGGAAGAGCGCCCAATACGCAAACCGCCTCTCCCCGCGCGTTGGCCGAT
TCATTAATGCAGCTGGCACGACAGGTTTCCCGACTGGAAAGCGGGCAGTGAGCGCAACGCAATTAATGTG
AGTTAGCTCACTCATTAGGCACCCCAGGCTTTACACTTTATGCTTCCGGCTCGTATGTTGTGTGGAATTG
TGAGCGGATAACAATTTCACACAGGAAACAGCTATGACCATGATTACGCCAAGCGCGCAATTAACCCTCA
CTAAAGGGAACAAAAGCTGGAGCTGCAAGC
