>Addgene plasmid #142521 | TFORF2013 | depositor partial sequence | sequence record 279701 | Insert
ACCGCCACCATGACCGAAGAAGCATGCCGAACACGGAGTCAGAAACGAGCGCTTGAACGGGACCCAACAG
AGGACGATGTGGAGAGCAAGAAAATAAAAATGGAGAGAGGATTGTTGGCTTCAGATTTAAACACTGACGG
AGACATGAGGGTGACACCTGAGCCGGGAGCAGGTCCAACCCAAGGATTGCTGAGGGCAACAGAGGCCACG
GCCATGGCCATGGGCAGAGGCGAAGGGCTGGTGGGCGATGGGCCCGTGGACATGCGCACCTCACACAGTG
ACATGAAGTCCGAGAGGAGACCCCCCTCACCTGACGTGATTGTGCTCTCCGACAACGAGCAGCCCTCGAG
CCCGAGAGTGAATGGGCTGACCACGGTGGCCTTGAAGGAGACTAGCACCGAGGCCCTCATGAAAAGCAGT
CCTGAAGAACGAGAAAGGATGATCAAGCAGCTGAAGGAAGAATTGAGGTTAGAAGAAGCAAAACTCGTGT
TGTTGAAAAAGTTGCGGCAGAGTCAAATACAAAAGGAAGCCACCGCCCAGAAGCCCACAGGTTCTGTTGG
GAGCACCGTGACCACCCCTCCCCCGCTTGTTCGGGGCACTCAGAACATTCCTGCTGGCAAGCCATCACTC
CAGACCTCTTCAGCTCGGATGCCCGGCAGTGTCATACCCCCGCCCCTGGTCCGAGGTGGGCAGCAGGCGT
CCTCGAAGCTGGGGCCACAGGCGAGCTCACAGGTCGTCATGCCCCCACTCGTCAGGGGGGCTCAGCAAAT
CCACAGCATTAGGCAACATTCCAGCACAGGGCCACCGCCCCTCCTCCTGGCCCCCCGGGCGTCGGTGCCC
AGTGTGCAGATTCAGGGACAGAGGATCATCCAGCAGGGCCTCATCCGCGTCGCCAATGTTCCCAACACCA
GCCTGCTCGTCAACATCCCACAGCCCACCCCAGCATCACTGAAGGGGACAACAGCCACCTCCGCTCAGGC
CAACTCCACCCCCACTAGTGTGGCCTCTGTGGTCACCTCTGCCGAGTCTCCAGCAAGCCGACAGGCGGCC
GCCAAGCTGGCGCTGCGCAAACAGCTGGAGAAGACGCTACTCGAGATCCCCCCACCCAAGCCCCCAGCCC
CAGAGATGAACTTCCTGCCCAGCGCCGCCAACAACGAGTTCATCTACCTGGTCGGCCTGGAGGAGGTGGT
GCAGAACCTACTGGAGACACAAGGCAGGATGTCGGCCGCCACTGTGCTGTCCCGGGAGCCCTACATGTGT
GCACAGTGCAAGACGGACTTCACGTGCCGCTGGCGGGAGGAGAAGAGCGGCGCCATCATGTGTGAGAACT
GCATGACAACCAACCAGAAGAAGGCGCTCAAGGTGGAGCACACCAGCCGGCTGAAGGCCGCCTTTGTGAA
GGCGCTGCAGCAGGAACAGGAGATTGAGCAGCGGCTCCTGCAGCAGGGCACGGCCCCTGCACAGGCCAAG
GCCGAGCCCACCGCTGCCCCACACCCCGTGCTGAAGCAGGTCATAAAACCCCGGCGTAAGTTGGCGTTCC
GCTCAGGAGAGGCCCGCGACTGGAGTAACGGGGCTGTGCTACAGGCCTCCAGCCAGCTGTCCCGGGGTTC
GGCCACGACGCCCCGAGGTGTCCTGCACACGTTCAGTCCGTCACCCAAACTGCAGAACTCAGCCTCGGCC
ACAGCCCTGGTCAGCAGGACCGGCAGACATTCTGAGAGAACCGTGAGCGCCGGCAAGGGCAGCGCCACCT
CCAACTGGAAGAAGACGCCCCTCAGCACAGGCGGGACCCTTGCGTTTGTCAGCCCAAGCCTGGCGGTGCA
CAAGAGCTCCTCGGCCGTGGACCGCCAGCGAGAGTACCTCCTGGACATGATCCCACCCCGCTCCATCCCC
CAGTCAGCCACGTGGAAATAGTAATGAACTAGTCCGTAACTTGAAAGTATTTCGATTTCTTGGCTTTATA
TATCTTGTGGAAAGGACGATTATTTATATTGTACATCTTGAAA
