>Addgene plasmid #142521 | TFORF2013 | depositor partial sequence | sequence record 279702 | Barcode
TTATTTATATTGTACATCTTGAAA
